Addgene plasmid #77046: TSSK4 gRNA (BRDN0001148944)
Purpose: 3rd generation lentiviral gRNA plasmid targeting human TSSK4
Depositing lab: John Doench & David Root. Depositing organization: Broad Institute. Publication: Optimized sgRNA design to maximize activity and minimize off-target effects of CRISPR-Cas9. Doench JG, Fusi N, Sullender M, Hegde M, Vaimberg EW, Donovan KF, Smith I, Tothova Z, Wilen C, Orchard R, Virgin HW, Listgarten J, Root DE. Nat Biotechnol. 2016 Jan 18. doi: 10.1038/nbt.3437. PubMed 26780180.
Backbone
  Vector backbone: lentiGuide-Puro
  Backbone manufacturer: Zhang Lab (Addgene plasmid # 52963)
  Vector type: Mammalian Expression, Lentiviral, CRISPR
  Selectable markers: Puromycin
Growth in bacteria
  Bacterial resistance: Ampicillin, 100 μg/mL
  Growth temperature: 37°C
  Growth strain: DH5alpha
  Copy number: High Copy
Gene/Insert
  Gene/Insert name: TSSK4 (alt names: TSSK4; NM_001184739.1)
  gRNA/shRNA sequence: TTTCCAACCTGTATTTCACG
  Species: H. sapiens (human)
  Entrez Gene: TSSK4 (a.k.a. C14orf20, STK22E, TSK-4, TSK4, TSSK5)
  Promoter: hU6
  Cloning method: Unknown
  Sequencing primers: 5′ U6-F; 3′ pS2-R
Terms and licenses: Academic/Nonprofit Terms; Industry Terms: Not Available to Industry
Depositor comments: The gRNA was designed to target the following Genbank reference sequence(s): NM_001184739.1,NM_174944.3. Note that this plasmid does NOT contain Cas9. It should be used in conjunction with lentiCas9-Blast (Addgene #52962) or otherwise with cell lines already expressing Cas9. Browse the full kinome gRNA library at http://www.addgene.org/pooled-library/broadgpp-human-kinome/ or visit http://www.broadinstitute.org/rnai/public/ for detailed protocols and information.
How to cite: TSSK4 gRNA (BRDN0001148944) was a gift from John Doench & David Root (Addgene plasmid # 77046 ; http://n2t.net/addgene:77046 ; RRID:Addgene_77046)
