[The description below was written by a language model from this plasmid's Addgene catalogue record and pLannotate feature annotations shown in this document.]
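Description:
TSSK4 gRNA (BRDN0001148944) is a third-generation lentiviral CRISPR guide plasmid built on the lentiGuide-Puro backbone, carrying a single guide RNA directed against human TSSK4, a kinase gene also known as STK22E or TSK4. The guide was designed against two TSSK4 reference transcripts and belongs to a human kinome gRNA collection. In bacteria the plasmid replicates from a high-copy ColE1/pUC-type origin and is selected with ampicillin through the bla gene. An f1 origin and remnants of lac and T7/T3 cloning-vector sequence are also present in the backbone.

The lentiviral genome is transcribed from an RSV promoter fused to a truncated HIV-1 5' LTR, which makes packaging Tat-independent. It contains the Ψ packaging signal with a partial gag sequence, the Rev response element for Rev-dependent nuclear export, and a cPPT/CTS element. It ends in a ΔU3 self-inactivating 3' LTR, followed by an SV40 polyadenylation signal and SV40 origin. Two expression units sit between the LTRs. A human U6 RNA polymerase III promoter drives the TSSK4 spacer joined to the Streptococcus pyogenes Cas9 guide scaffold. Downstream, the EF-1α core promoter with its intron A expresses puromycin N-acetyltransferase, so that transduced mammalian cells can be selected with puromycin. A WPRE after this cassette enhances transcript expression.

The plasmid does not encode Cas9. It is meant to be used with a separate Cas9-expressing lentiviral vector or in cell lines that already express Cas9, typically to disrupt TSSK4 in human cells.
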