Features (pLannotate 1.2.2; 29 found; start..end, strand, type, name):
     14..80      +  CDS            small t antigen (fragment): SV40 (simian virus 40) small t antigen
    106..317     +  promoter       EF-1α core promoter: core promoter for human elongation factor EF-1α
    318..1256    +  intron         EF-1α intron A: intron upstream of the start codon of human EF-1α
   1278..1877    +  CDS            PuroR (fragment): puromycin N-acetyltransferase; pac from Streptomyces; confers resistance to puromycin
   1893..2481    +  misc_feature   WPRE: woodchuck hepatitis virus posttranscriptional regulatory element
   2532..2551    +  misc_feature   cPPT/CTS (fragment): central polypurine tract and central termination sequence of HIV-1
   2553..2786    +  LTR            3' LTR (ΔU3): self-inactivating 3' long terminal repeat (LTR) from HIV-1
   2864..2985    +  polyA_signal   SV40 poly(A) signal: SV40 polyadenylation signal
   3025..3160    +  rep_origin     SV40 ori: SV40 origin of replication
   3181..3199    -  promoter       T7 promoter: promoter for bacteriophage T7 RNA polymerase
   3207..3362    +  CDS            lacZα (fragment): LacZα fragment of β-galactosidase; lacZ fragment
   3367..3795    +  rep_origin     f1 ori (sequence partly withheld): f1 bacteriophage origin of replication; arrow indicates direction of (+) strand synthesis
   3848..3952    +  promoter       AmpR promoter: bla
   3953..4813    +  CDS            AmpR: β-lactamase; bla; confers resistance to ampicillin, carbenicillin, and related antibiotics
   4984..5572    +  rep_origin     ori: high-copy-number ColE1/pMB1/pBR322/pUC origin of replication
   5755..5847    +  CDS            lacI (fragment): lac repressor; lacI; The lac repressor binds to the lac operator to inhibit transcription in E. coli. This inhibition can be relieved by adding lactose or isopropyl-β-D-thiogalactopyranoside (IPTG).
   5860..5881    +  protein_bind   CAP binding site: CAP binding activates transcription in the presence of cAMP. E. coli catabolite activator protein
   5896..5926    +  promoter       lac promoter: promoter for the E. coli lac operon
   5934..5950    +  protein_bind   lac operator: The lac repressor binds to the lac operator to inhibit transcription in E. coli. This inhibition can be relieved by adding lactose or isopropyl-β-D-thiogalactopyranoside (IPTG). lac repressor encoded by lacI
   5995..6013    +  promoter       T3 promoter: promoter for bacteriophage T3 RNA polymerase
   6041..6267    +  promoter       RSV promoter: Rous sarcoma virus enhancer/promoter
   6268..6448    +  LTR            5' LTR (truncated): truncated 5' long terminal repeat (LTR) from HIV-1
   6495..6620    +  misc_feature   HIV-1 Ψ: packaging signal of human immunodeficiency virus type 1
   6604..6967    +  CDS            HIV-1 gag (fragment): gag protein from human immunodeficiency virus 1; gag
   7113..7346    +  misc_feature   RRE: The Rev response element (RRE) of HIV-1 allows for Rev-dependent mRNA export from the nucleus to the cytoplasm.
   7723..7749    +  CDS            Rev (fragment): human immunodeficiency virus 1 (HIV-1) Rev protein; rev; enhances nuclear export of unspliced and incompletely spliced viral mRNAs
   7753..7993    +  promoter       U6 promoter: RNA polymerase III promoter for human U6 snRNA
   8023..8098    +  misc_RNA       gRNA scaffold: guide RNA scaffold for the Streptococcus pyogenes CRISPR/Cas9 system
   8154..8271    +  misc_feature   cPPT/CTS: central polypurine tract and central termination sequence of HIV-1
>Addgene plasmid #77046 | TSSK4 gRNA (BRDN0001148944) | addgene full sequence | sequence record 187010 | Addgene Assembled Sequence
CCCGGGTGCAAAGATGGATAAAGTTTTAAACAGAGAGGAATCTTTGCAGCTAATGGACCTTCTAGGTCTT
GAAAGGAGTGGGAATTGGCTCCGGTGCCCGTCAGTGGGCAGAGCGCACATCGCCCACAGTCCCCGAGAAG
TTGGGGGGAGGGGTCGGCAATTGATCCGGTGCCTAGAGAAGGTGGCGCGGGGTAAACTGGGAAAGTGATG
TCGTGTACTGGCTCCGCCTTTTTCCCGAGGGTGGGGGAGAACCGTATATAAGTGCAGTAGTCGCCGTGAA
CGTTCTTTTTCGCAACGGGTTTGCCGCCAGAACACAGGTAAGTGCCGTGTGTGGTTCCCGCGGGCCTGGC
CTCTTTACGGGTTATGGCCCTTGCGTGCCTTGAATTACTTCCACCTGGCTGCAGTACGTGATTCTTGATC
CCGAGCTTCGGGTTGGAAGTGGGTGGGAGAGTTCGAGGCCTTGCGCTTAAGGAGCCCCTTCGCCTCGTGC
TTGAGTTGAGGCCTGGCCTGGGCGCTGGGGCCGCCGCGTGCGAATCTGGTGGCACCTTCGCGCCTGTCTC
GCTGCTTTCGATAAGTCTCTAGCCATTTAAAATTTTTGATGACCTGCTGCGACGCTTTTTTTCTGGCAAG
ATAGTCTTGTAAATGCGGGCCAAGATCTGCACACTGGTATTTCGGTTTTTGGGGCCGCGGGCGGCGACGG
GGCCCGTGCGTCCCAGCGCACATGTTCGGCGAGGCGGGGCCTGCGAGCGCGGCCACCGAGAATCGGACGG
GGGTAGTCTCAAGCTGGCCGGCCTGCTCTGGTGCCTGGCCTCGCGCCGCCGTGTATCGCCCCGCCCTGGG
CGGCAAGGCTGGCCCGGTCGGCACCAGTTGCGTGAGCGGAAAGATGGCCGCTTCCCGGCCCTGCTGCAGG
GAGCTCAAAATGGAGGACGCGGCGCTCGGGAGAGCGGGCGGGTGAGTCACCCACACAAAGGAAAAGGGCC
TTTCCGTCCTCAGCCGTCGCTTCATGTGACTCCACGGAGTACCGGGCGCCGTCCAGGCACCTCGATTAGT
TCTCGAGCTTTTGGAGTACGTCGTCTTTAGGTTGGGGGGAGGGGTTTTATGCGATGGAGTTTCCCCACAC
TGAGTGGGTGGAGACTGAAGTTAGGCCAGCTTGGCACTTGATGTAATTCTCCTTGGAATTTGCCCTTTTT
GAGTTTGGATCTTGGTTCATTCTCAAGCCTCAGACAGTGGTTCAAAGTTTTTTTCTTCCATTTCAGGTGT
CGTGACGTACGGCCACCATGACCGAGTACAAGCCCACGGTGCGCCTCGCCACCCGCGACGACGTCCCCAG
GGCCGTACGCACCCTCGCCGCCGCGTTCGCCGACTACCCCGCCACGCGCCACACCGTCGATCCGGACCGC
CACATCGAGCGGGTCACCGAGCTGCAAGAACTCTTCCTCACGCGCGTCGGGCTCGACATCGGCAAGGTGT
GGGTCGCGGACGACGGCGCCGCCGTGGCGGTCTGGACCACGCCGGAGAGCGTCGAAGCGGGGGCGGTGTT
CGCCGAGATCGGCCCGCGCATGGCCGAGTTGAGCGGTTCCCGGCTGGCCGCGCAGCAACAGATGGAAGGC
CTCCTGGCGCCGCACCGGCCCAAGGAGCCCGCGTGGTTCCTGGCCACCGTCGGAGTCTCGCCCGACCACC
AGGGCAAGGGTCTGGGCAGCGCCGTCGTGCTCCCCGGAGTGGAGGCGGCCGAGCGCGCCGGGGTGCCCGC
CTTCCTGGAGACCTCCGCGCCCCGCAACCTCCCCTTCTACGAGCGGCTCGGCTTCACCGTCACCGCCGAC
GTCGAGGTGCCCGAAGGACCGCGCACCTGGTGCATGACCCGCAAGCCCGGTGCCTGAACGCGTTAAGTCG
ACAATCAACCTCTGGATTACAAAATTTGTGAAAGATTGACTGGTATTCTTAACTATGTTGCTCCTTTTAC
GCTATGTGGATACGCTGCTTTAATGCCTTTGTATCATGCTATTGCTTCCCGTATGGCTTTCATTTTCTCC
TCCTTGTATAAATCCTGGTTGCTGTCTCTTTATGAGGAGTTGTGGCCCGTTGTCAGGCAACGTGGCGTGG
TGTGCACTGTGTTTGCTGACGCAACCCCCACTGGTTGGGGCATTGCCACCACCTGTCAGCTCCTTTCCGG
GACTTTCGCTTTCCCCCTCCCTATTGCCACGGCGGAACTCATCGCCGCCTGCCTTGCCCGCTGCTGGACA
GGGGCTCGGCTGTTGGGCACTGACAATTCCGTGGTGTTGTCGGGGAAATCATCGTCCTTTCCTTGGCTGC
TCGCCTGTGTTGCCACCTGGATTCTGCGCGGGACGTCCTTCTGCTACGTCCCTTCGGCCCTCAATCCAGC
GGACCTTCCTTCCCGCGGCCTGCTGCCGGCTCTGCGGCCTCTTCCGCGTCTTCGCCTTCGCCCTCAGACG
AGTCGGATCTCCCTTTGGGCCGCCTCCCCGCGTCGACTTTAAGACCAATGACTTACAAGGCAGCTGTAGA
TCTTAGCCACTTTTTAAAAGAAAAGGGGGGACTGGAAGGGCTAATTCACTCCCAACGAAGACAAGATCTG
CTTTTTGCTTGTACTGGGTCTCTCTGGTTAGACCAGATCTGAGCCTGGGAGCTCTCTGGCTAACTAGGGA
ACCCACTGCTTAAGCCTCAATAAAGCTTGCCTTGAGTGCTTCAAGTAGTGTGTGCCCGTCTGTTGTGTGA
CTCTGGTAACTAGAGATCCCTCAGACCCTTTTAGTCAGTGTGGAAAATCTCTAGCAGTACGTATAGTAGT
TCATGTCATCTTATTATTCAGTATTTATAACTTGCAAAGAAATGAATATCAGAGAGTGAGAGGAACTTGT
TTATTGCAGCTTATAATGGTTACAAATAAAGCAATAGCATCACAAATTTCACAAATAAAGCATTTTTTTC
ACTGCATTCTAGTTGTGGTTTGTCCAAACTCATCAATGTATCTTATCATGTCTGGCTCTAGCTATCCCGC
CCCTAACTCCGCCCATCCCGCCCCTAACTCCGCCCAGTTCCGCCCATTCTCCGCCCCATGGCTGACTAAT
TTTTTTTATTTATGCAGAGGCCGAGGCCGCCTCGGCCTCTGAGCTATTCCAGAAGTAGTGAGGAGGCTTT
TTTGGAGGCCTAGGGACGTACCCAATTCGCCCTATAGTGAGTCGTATTACGCGCGCTCACTGGCCGTCGT
TTTACAACGTCGTGACTGGGAAAACCCTGGCGTTACCCAACTTAATCGCCTTGCAGCACATCCCCCTTTC
GCCAGCTGGCGTAATAGCGAAGAGGCCCGCACCGATCGCCCTTCCCAACAGTTGCGCAGCCTGAATGGCG
AATGGG
[124 nt withheld, positions 3367-3490]
C
[91 nt withheld, positions 3492-3582]
A
[49 nt withheld, positions 3584-3632]
CCTTTGACGTTGGAGTCCACGTTCTTT
[37 nt withheld, positions 3660-3696]
ACCCTATCTCGGTCTATTCTTTTGATTTATAAGGGATTTTGCCGATTTCGGCCTATTGGTTAAAAAATGA
GCTGATTTAACAAAAATTTAACGCGAATTTTAACAAAATATTAACGCTTACAATTTAGGTGGCACTTTTC
GGGGAAATGTGCGCGGAACCCCTATTTGTTTATTTTTCTAAATACATTCAAATATGTATCCGCTCATGAG
ACAATAACCCTGATAAATGCTTCAATAATATTGAAAAAGGAAGAGTATGAGTATTCAACATTTCCGTGTC
GCCCTTATTCCCTTTTTTGCGGCATTTTGCCTTCCTGTTTTTGCTCACCCAGAAACGCTGGTGAAAGTAA
AAGATGCTGAAGATCAGTTGGGTGCACGAGTGGGTTACATCGAACTGGATCTCAACAGCGGTAAGATCCT
TGAGAGTTTTCGCCCCGAAGAACGTTTTCCAATGATGAGCACTTTTAAAGTTCTGCTATGTGGCGCGGTA
TTATCCCGTATTGACGCCGGGCAAGAGCAACTCGGTCGCCGCATACACTATTCTCAGAATGACTTGGTTG
AGTACTCACCAGTCACAGAAAAGCATCTTACGGATGGCATGACAGTAAGAGAATTATGCAGTGCTGCCAT
AACCATGAGTGATAACACTGCGGCCAACTTACTTCTGACAACGATCGGAGGACCGAAGGAGCTAACCGCT
TTTTTGCACAACATGGGGGATCATGTAACTCGCCTTGATCGTTGGGAACCGGAGCTGAATGAAGCCATAC
CAAACGACGAGCGTGACACCACGATGCCTGTAGCAATGGCAACAACGTTGCGCAAACTATTAACTGGCGA
ACTACTTACTCTAGCTTCCCGGCAACAATTAATAGACTGGATGGAGGCGGATAAAGTTGCAGGACCACTT
CTGCGCTCGGCCCTTCCGGCTGGCTGGTTTATTGCTGATAAATCTGGAGCCGGTGAGCGTGGGTCTCGCG
GTATCATTGCAGCACTGGGGCCAGATGGTAAGCCCTCCCGTATCGTAGTTATCTACACGACGGGGAGTCA
GGCAACTATGGATGAACGAAATAGACAGATCGCTGAGATAGGTGCCTCACTGATTAAGCATTGGTAACTG
TCAGACCAAGTTTACTCATATATACTTTAGATTGATTTAAAACTTCATTTTTAATTTAAAAGGATCTAGG
TGAAGATCCTTTTTGATAATCTCATGACCAAAATCCCTTAACGTGAGTTTTCGTTCCACTGAGCGTCAGA
CCCCGTAGAAAAGATCAAAGGATCTTCTTGAGATCCTTTTTTTCTGCGCGTAATCTGCTGCTTGCAAACA
AAAAAACCACCGCTACCAGCGGTGGTTTGTTTGCCGGATCAAGAGCTACCAACTCTTTTTCCGAAGGTAA
CTGGCTTCAGCAGAGCGCAGATACCAAATACTGTTCTTCTAGTGTAGCCGTAGTTAGGCCACCACTTCAA
GAACTCTGTAGCACCGCCTACATACCTCGCTCTGCTAATCCTGTTACCAGTGGCTGCTGCCAGTGGCGAT
AAGTCGTGTCTTACCGGGTTGGACTCAAGACGATAGTTACCGGATAAGGCGCAGCGGTCGGGCTGAACGG
GGGGTTCGTGCACACAGCCCAGCTTGGAGCGAACGACCTACACCGAACTGAGATACCTACAGCGTGAGCT
ATGAGAAAGCGCCACGCTTCCCGAAGGGAGAAAGGCGGACAGGTATCCGGTAAGCGGCAGGGTCGGAACA
GGAGAGCGCACGAGGGAGCTTCCAGGGGGAAACGCCTGGTATCTTTATAGTCCTGTCGGGTTTCGCCACC
TCTGACTTGAGCGTCGATTTTTGTGATGCTCGTCAGGGGGGCGGAGCCTATGGAAAAACGCCAGCAACGC
GGCCTTTTTACGGTTCCTGGCCTTTTGCTGGCCTTTTGCTCACATGTTCTTTCCTGCGTTATCCCCTGAT
TCTGTGGATAACCGTATTACCGCCTTTGAGTGAGCTGATACCGCTCGCCGCAGCCGAACGACCGAGCGCA
GCGAGTCAGTGAGCGAGGAAGCGGAAGAGCGCCCAATACGCAAACCGCCTCTCCCCGCGCGTTGGCCGAT
TCATTAATGCAGCTGGCACGACAGGTTTCCCGACTGGAAAGCGGGCAGTGAGCGCAACGCAATTAATGTG
AGTTAGCTCACTCATTAGGCACCCCAGGCTTTACACTTTATGCTTCCGGCTCGTATGTTGTGTGGAATTG
TGAGCGGATAACAATTTCACACAGGAAACAGCTATGACCATGATTACGCCAAGCGCGCAATTAACCCTCA
CTAAAGGGAACAAAAGCTGGAGCTGCAAGCTTAATGTAGTCTTATGCAATACTCTTGTAGTCTTGCAACA
TGGTAACGATGAGTTAGCAACATGCCTTACAAGGAGAGAAAAAGCACCGTGCATGCCGATTGGTGGAAGT
AAGGTGGTACGATCGTGCCTTATTAGGAAGGCAACAGACGGGTCTGACATGGATTGGACGAACCACTGAA
TTGCCGCATTGCAGAGATATTGTATTTAAGTGCCTAGCTCGATACATAAACGGGTCTCTCTGGTTAGACC
AGATCTGAGCCTGGGAGCTCTCTGGCTAACTAGGGAACCCACTGCTTAAGCCTCAATAAAGCTTGCCTTG
AGTGCTTCAAGTAGTGTGTGCCCGTCTGTTGTGTGACTCTGGTAACTAGAGATCCCTCAGACCCTTTTAG
TCAGTGTGGAAAATCTCTAGCAGTGGCGCCCGAACAGGGACTTGAAAGCGAAAGGGAAACCAGAGGAGCT
CTCTCGACGCAGGACTCGGCTTGCTGAAGCGCGCACGGCAAGAGGCGAGGGGCGGCGACTGGTGAGTACG
CCAAAAATTTTGACTAGCGGAGGCTAGAAGGAGAGAGATGGGTGCGAGAGCGTCAGTATTAAGCGGGGGA
GAATTAGATCGCGATGGGAAAAAATTCGGTTAAGGCCAGGGGGAAAGAAAAAATATAAATTAAAACATAT
AGTATGGGCAAGCAGGGAGCTAGAACGATTCGCAGTTAATCCTGGCCTGTTAGAAACATCAGAAGGCTGT
AGACAAATACTGGGACAGCTACAACCATCCCTTCAGACAGGATCAGAAGAACTTAGATCATTATATAATA
CAGTAGCAACCCTCTATTGTGTGCATCAAAGGATAGAGATAAAAGACACCAAGGAAGCTTTAGACAAGAT
AGAGGAAGAGCAAAACAAAAGTAAGACCACCGCACAGCAAGCGGCCGCTGATCTTCAGACCTGGAGGAGG
AGATATGAGGGACAATTGGAGAAGTGAATTATATAAATATAAAGTAGTAAAAATTGAACCATTAGGAGTA
GCACCCACCAAGGCAAAGAGAAGAGTGGTGCAGAGAGAAAAAAGAGCAGTGGGAATAGGAGCTTTGTTCC
TTGGGTTCTTGGGAGCAGCAGGAAGCACTATGGGCGCAGCGTCAATGACGCTGACGGTACAGGCCAGACA
ATTATTGTCTGGTATAGTGCAGCAGCAGAACAATTTGCTGAGGGCTATTGAGGCGCAACAGCATCTGTTG
CAACTCACAGTCTGGGGCATCAAGCAGCTCCAGGCAAGAATCCTGGCTGTGGAAAGATACCTAAAGGATC
AACAGCTCCTGGGGATTTGGGGTTGCTCTGGAAAACTCATTTGCACCACTGCTGTGCCTTGGAATGCTAG
TTGGAGTAATAAATCTCTGGAACAGATTTGGAATCACACGACCTGGATGGAGTGGGACAGAGAAATTAAC
AATTACACAAGCTTAATACACTCCTTAATTGAAGAATCGCAAAACCAGCAAGAAAAGAATGAACAAGAAT
TATTGGAATTAGATAAATGGGCAAGTTTGTGGAATTGGTTTAACATAACAAATTGGCTGTGGTATATAAA
ATTATTCATAATGATAGTAGGAGGCTTGGTAGGTTTAAGAATAGTTTTTGCTGTACTTTCTATAGTGAAT
AGAGTTAGGCAGGGATATTCACCATTATCGTTTCAGACCCACCTCCCAACCCCGAGGGGACCCAGAGAGG
GCCTATTTCCCATGATTCCTTCATATTTGCATATACGATACAAGGCTGTTAGAGAGATAATTAGAATTAA
TTTGACTGTAAACACAAAGATATTAGTACAAAATACGTGACGTAGAAAGTAATAATTTCTTGGGTAGTTT
GCAGTTTTAAAATTATGTTTTAAAATGGACTATCATATGCTTACCGTAACTTGAAAGTATTTCGATTTCT
TGGCTTTATATATCTTGTGGAAAGGACGAAACACCGTTTCCAACCTGTATTTCACGGTTTTAGAGCTAGA
AATAGCAAGTTAAAATAAGGCTAGTCCGTTATCAACTTGAAAAAGTGGCACCGAGTCGGTGCTTTTTTAA
GCTTGGCGTAACTAGATCTTGAGACAAATGGCAGTATTCATCCACAATTTTAAAAGAAAAGGGGGGATTG
GGGGGTACAGTGCAGGGGAAAGAATAGTAGACATAATAGCAACAGACATACAAACTAAAGAATTACAAAA
ACAAATTACAAAAATTCAAAATTTTCGGGTTTATTACAGGGACAGCAGAGATCCACTTTGGCGCCGGCTC
GAGGGGG
