>Addgene plasmid #77046 | TSSK4 gRNA (BRDN0001148944) | depositor partial sequence | sequence record 144506 | Target Sequence
TTTCCAACCTGTATTTCACG
