>Addgene plasmid #77046 | TSSK4 gRNA (BRDN0001148944) | addgene partial sequence | sequence record 187009 | hU6-F
AGTAATAATTTCTTGGGTAGTTTGCAGTTTTAAAATTATGTTTTAAAATGGACTATCATATGCTTACCGT
AACTTGAAAGTATTTCGATTTCTTGGCTTTATATATCTTGTGGAAAGGACGAAACACCGTTTCCAACCTG
TATTTCACGGTTTTAGAGCTAGAAATAGCAAGTTAAAATAAGGCTAGTCCGTTATCAACTTGAAAAAGTG
GCACCGAGTCGGTGCTTTTTTAAGCTTGGCGTAACTAGATCTTGAGACAAATGGCAGTATTCATCCACAA
TTTTAAAAGAAAAGGGGGGATTGGGGGGTACAGTGCAGGGGAAAGAATAGTAGACATAATAGCAACAGAC
ATACAAACTAAAGAATTACAAAAACAAATTACAAAAATTCAAAATTTTCGGGTTTATTACAGGGACAGCA
GAGATCCACTTTGGCGCCGGCTCGAGGGGGCCCGGGTGCAAAGATGGATAAAGTTTTAAACAGAGAGGAA
TCTTTGCAGCTAATGGACCTTCTAGGTCTTGAAAGGAGTGGGAATTGGCTCCGGTGCCCGTCAGTGGGCA
GAGCGCACAT
